Addgene plasmid #244016: pUPD3_RBS_RBS28
Purpose: GoldenBraid2.0 Ribosome binding site.
Depositing lab: Christophe Herman. Depositing organization: Baylor College of Medicine. Publication: GoldenBraid2.0 E. coli: a comprehensive and characterized toolkit for enterics. Cooke MB, Welch KT, Ramirez LD, Wen AX, Marciano DC, Herman C. Synth Biol (Oxf). 2025 Aug 14;10(1):ysaf015. doi: 10.1093/synbio/ysaf015. eCollection 2025. PubMed 40927394.
Backbone
  Vector backbone: pUPD3
  Vector type: Bacterial Expression
Growth in bacteria
  Bacterial resistance: Chloramphenicol, 25 μg/mL
  Growth temperature: 37°C
  Growth strain: DH5alpha
  Copy number: High Copy
Gene/Insert
  Gene/Insert name: RBS28
  Species: Synthetic
  Insert size (bp): 36
  Cloning method: Golden Gate
Terms and licenses: Academic/Nonprofit Terms; Industry Terms: Not Available to Industry
How to cite: pUPD3_RBS_RBS28 was a gift from Christophe Herman (Addgene plasmid # 244016 ; http://n2t.net/addgene:244016 ; RRID:Addgene_244016)
