[The description below was written by a language model from this plasmid's Addgene catalogue record and pLannotate feature annotations shown in this document.]
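Description:
pUPD3_RBS_RBS28 is a small (about 2.4 kb) part-domestication plasmid from a GoldenBraid2.0 toolkit developed for E. coli and related enteric bacteria. It is built on the pUPD3 entry backbone, which holds individual standardized DNA parts before they are assembled into larger constructs. The plasmid replicates at high copy number in E. coli from a ColE1/pUC-type origin and is selected with chloramphenicol through a cat gene driven by its native cat promoter. An f1 bacteriophage origin is also present, which in principle allows single-stranded DNA production with helper phage.

The payload is RBS28, a 36 bp synthetic ribosome binding site inserted by Golden Gate cloning. The automated annotation does not label the insert itself. By elimination it probably lies in the unannotated stretch between the T7 and SP6 promoters, which face inward across the junction of the circular sequence and commonly flank cloning sites for sequencing or in vitro transcription. A short lacZα remnant next to the T7 promoter and a fragment of a tet promoter appear to be leftover backbone sequence rather than functional units. No promoter, coding sequence or terminator accompanies the RBS, so although the plasmid is catalogued as a bacterial expression vector, it expresses nothing on its own.

It instead serves as a source of a modular translation initiation element. In GoldenBraid assembly, a Type IIS restriction enzyme releases the part with defined overhangs, and it is joined with promoter, coding sequence and terminator parts into a transcriptional unit. The record does not state the relative strength of RBS28, the enzyme used or the specific overhangs.
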