Features (pLannotate 1.2.2; 8 found; start..end, strand, type, name):
     88..106     -  promoter       SP6 promoter: promoter for bacteriophage SP6 RNA polymerase
    253..841     -  rep_origin     ori: high-copy-number ColE1/pMB1/pBR322/pUC origin of replication
    956..1058    +  promoter       cat promoter: promoter of the E. coli cat gene encoding chloramphenicol acetyltransferase
   1059..1715    +  CDS            cat: CAT_ECOLX - Experimental evidence at protein level: Swiss-Prot protein existence level 1. This enzyme is an effector of chloramphenicol resistance in bacteria. From Escherichia coli. This protein is used as a marker in many commonly used cloning vectors, such as pACYC184.
   1803..1820    -  promoter       tet promoter (fragment): E. coli promoter for tetracycline efflux protein gene
   1831..2286    +  rep_origin     f1 ori (sequence partly withheld): f1 bacteriophage origin of replication; arrow indicates direction of (+) strand synthesis
   2305..2326    -  CDS            lacZα (fragment): LacZα fragment of β-galactosidase; lacZ fragment
   2329..2347    +  promoter       T7 promoter: promoter for bacteriophage T7 RNA polymerase
>Addgene plasmid #244016 | pUPD3_RBS_RBS28 | addgene full sequence | sequence record 487847 | Addgene NGS Result
GGTCTCGCAAAGAGGGAACGATTTAGGCCAATTATTAAAACCGACCCAATGCGAGACCACTCATCGCCCA
ATCACTAGTGAATTCGTTCTATAGTGTCACCTAAATACCATAGAGCCGTTGGTCATAGCTGTTTCCTGTC
CAGGCATCATGACACGGTTATCCACAGAATCAGGGGATAACGCAGGAAAGAACATGTGAGCAAAAGGCCA
GCAAAAGGCCAGGAACCGTAAAAAGGCCGCGTTGCTGGCGTTTTTCCATAGGCTCCGCCCCCCTGACGAG
CATCACAAAAATCGACGCTCAAGTCAGAGGTGGCGAAACCCGACAGGACTATAAAGATACCAGGCGTTTC
CCCCTGGAAGCTCCCTCGTGCGCTCTCCTGTTCCGACCCTGCCGCTTACCGGATACCTGTCCGCCTTTCT
CCCTTCGGGAAGCGTGGCGCTTTCTCATAGCTCACGCTGTAGGTATCTCAGTTCGGTGTAGGTCGTTCGC
TCCAAGCTGGGCTGTGTGCACGAACCCCCCGTTCAGCCCGACCGCTGCGCCTTATCCGGTAACTATCGTC
TTGAGTCCAACCCGGTAAGACACGACTTATCGCCACTGGCAGCAGCCACTGGTAACAGGATTAGCAGAGC
GAGGTATGTAGGCGGTGCTACAGAGTTCTTGAAGTGGTGGCCTAACTACGGCTACACTAGAAGAACAGTA
TTTGGTATCTGCGCTCTGCTGAAGCCAGTTACCTTCGGAAAAAGAGTTGGTAGCTCTTGATCCGGCAAAC
AAACCACCGCTGGTAGCGGTGGTTTTTTTGTTTGCAAGCAGCAGATTACGCGCAGAAAAAAAGGATCTCA
AGAAGATCCTTTGATCTTTTCTACGGGGTCTGACGCTCAGTGGAACGAAAACTCACGTTAAGGGATTTTG
GTCATGAGATTATCAAAAAGGATCTTCACCTAGATCCTTTTGTGATGATCGGCACGTAAGAGGTTCCAAC
TTTCACCATAATGAAATAAGATCACTACCGGGCGTATTTTTTGAGTTATCGAGATTTTCAGGAGCTAAGG
AAGCTAAAATGGAGAAAAAAATCACTGGATATACCACCGTTGATATATCCCAATGGCATCGTAAAGAACA
TTTTGAGGCATTTCAGTCAGTTGCTCAATGTACCTATAACCAGACCGTTCAGCTGGATATTACGGCCTTT
TTAAAGACCGTAAAGAAAAATAAGCACAAGTTTTATCCGGCCTTTATTCACATTCTTGCCCGCCTGATGA
ATGCTCATCCGGAATTCCGTATGGCAATGAAAGACGGTGAGCTGGTGATATGGGATAGTGTTCACCCTTG
TTACACCGTTTTCCATGAGCAAACTGAAACGTTTTCATCGCTCTGGAGTGAATACCACGACGATTTCCGG
CAGTTTCTACACATATATTCGCAAGATGTGGCGTGTTACGGTGAAAACCTGGCCTATTTCCCTAAAGGGT
TTATTGAGAATATGTTTTTCGTGTCAGCCAATCCCTGGGTGAGTTTCACCAGTTTTGATTTAAACGTGGC
CAATATGGACAACTTCTTCGCCCCCGTTTTCACCATGGGCAAATATTATACGCAAGGCGACAAGGTGCTG
ATGCCGCTGGCGATTCAGGTTCATCATGCCGTTTGTGATGGCTTCCATGTCGGCAGAATGCTTAATGAAT
TACAACAGTACTGCGATGAGTGGCAGGGCGGGGCGTAATTTTTTTAAGGCAGTTATTGGTGCCCTTAAAC
GCCTGGTTGCTACGCCTGAATAAGTGATAATAAGCGGATGAATGGCAGAAATTCGATGATAAGCTGTCAA
ACATGATGT
[125 nt withheld, positions 1830-1954]
C
[91 nt withheld, positions 1956-2046]
AGGGTGATGGTTCACGTAGTGGGCCAGCGCCCTGATAGACGGTTTTTCGCCCTTTGACGTTGGAGTCCAC
GTTCTTT
[37 nt withheld, positions 2124-2160]
ACCCTATCTCGGTCTATTCTTTTGATTTATAAGGGATTTTGCCGATTTCGGCCTATTGGTTAAAAAATGA
GCTGATTTAACAAAAATTTAACGCGAATTTTAACAAAATATTAACGCTTACAATTTTAACATTGTAGAAA
CGCATGTAAAACGACGGCCAGTGAATTGTAATACGACTCACTATAGGGTGAATTCCGCTTAGGACCTTAG
ATATTGATCTCAA
